Addgene plasmid #51144: pICSL11024 (pICH47732::NOSp-NPTII-OCST)
Purpose: Confers KAN resistance in planta
Depositing lab: Jonathan D Jones. Depositing organization: Sainsbury Laboratory, Norwich.
Backbone
  Vector backbone: pICH47732
  Backbone manufacturer: Sylvestre Marillonnet
  Selectable markers: Kanamycin
Growth in bacteria
  Bacterial resistance: Ampicillin, 100 μg/mL
  Growth temperature: 37°C
  Growth strain: DH5alpha
  Copy number: High Copy
Gene/Insert
  Gene/Insert name: NOSp-NPTII-OCST
  Species: Synthetic
Resource information
  A portion of this plasmid was derived from a plasmid made by: Sylvestre Marillonnet
Terms and licenses: Academic/Nonprofit Terms; Industry Terms: Not Available to Industry
How to cite: pICSL11024 (pICH47732::NOSp-NPTII-OCST) was a gift from Jonathan D Jones (Addgene plasmid # 51144 ; http://n2t.net/addgene:51144 ; RRID:Addgene_51144)
