[The description below was written by a language model from this plasmid's Addgene catalogue record and pLannotate feature annotations shown in this document.]
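Description:
pICSL11024 is a plant selectable-marker plasmid built in the pICH47732 backbone, carrying a synthetic NOSp-NPTII-OCST transcription unit whose stated purpose is to confer kanamycin resistance in planta. In bacteria it is maintained as a high-copy plasmid under ampicillin selection. The annotated 6,243 nt sequence shows a β-lactamase gene with its own promoter and a ColE1/pUC-type origin. It also shows an incP oriV together with the trfA replication initiator gene, the pairing that gives broad-host-range replication and would allow maintenance outside E. coli, for example in Agrobacterium. A very short TetR fragment is annotated next to trfA and is most likely a backbone remnant rather than a functional element.

The payload sits between nopaline-type left and right T-DNA border repeats, the sequences that delimit DNA transferred into plant cells by Agrobacterium. Reading from the left border, the nopaline synthase (NOS) promoter drives transcription. It is followed by the tobacco mosaic virus Ω leader, a 5' translational enhancer, and then the Tn5 aminoglycoside phosphotransferase gene (nptII, listed as NeoR/KanR), which inactivates kanamycin, neomycin and G418. The annotation tool flags this coding sequence as a fragment, although it spans nearly the whole expected gene; the record does not explain the difference. The octopine synthase (OCS) terminator closes the unit just upstream of the right border.

The construct therefore provides a compact, constitutively expressed plant kanamycin-resistance cassette for selecting transformed tissue. The record does not describe how the cassette is meant to be combined with other transcription units.
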