Features (pLannotate 1.2.2; 12 found; start..end, strand, type, name):
    108..287     +  promoter       NOS promoter: nopaline synthase promoter
    318..372     +  misc_feature   TMV Ω: translational enhancer from the tobacco mosaic virus 5'-leader sequence (Gallie et al., 1988)
    378..1168    +  CDS            NeoR/KanR (fragment): aminoglycoside phosphotransferase from Tn5; aph(3')-II (or nptII); confers resistance to neomycin, kanamycin, and G418 (Geneticin®)
   1195..1900    +  terminator     OCS terminator: octopine synthase terminator
   1946..1970    +  misc_feature   RB T-DNA repeat: right border repeat from nopaline C58 T-DNA
   2082..2102    -  CDS            TetR (fragment): tetracycline resistance regulatory protein; tetR
   2129..3274    -  CDS            trfA: TRFA_ECOLX - Experimental evidence at protein level: Swiss-Prot protein existence level 1. Also involved in plasmid copy number control, promoting intermolecular coupling of protein bound iterons at oriV, which inhibits replication initiation. From Escherichia coli.
   3610..4198    -  rep_origin     ori: high-copy-number ColE1/pMB1/pBR322/pUC origin of replication
   4369..5229    -  CDS            AmpR: β-lactamase; bla; confers resistance to ampicillin, carbenicillin, and related antibiotics
   5230..5334    -  promoter       AmpR promoter: bla
   5421..6052    -  rep_origin     oriV: incP origin of replication
   6144..6168    +  misc_feature   LB T-DNA repeat: left border repeat from nopaline C58 T-DNA
>Addgene plasmid #51144 | pICSL11024 (pICH47732::NOSp-NPTII-OCST) | depositor full sequence | sequence record 77473 | pICSL11024 (pICH47732::NOSp-NPTII-OCST) sequence 6243 bps
TCTGTGAAGACAATGCCGAATTCGGATCCGGAGCGGAGAATTAAGGGAGTCACGTTATGACCCCCGCCGA
TGACGCGGGACAAGCCGTTTTACGTTTGGAACTGACAGAACCGCAACGTTGAAGGAGCCACTGAGCCGCG
GGTTTCTGGAGTTTAATGAGCTAAGCACATACGTCAGAAACCATTATTGCGCGTTCAAAAGTCGCCTAAG
GTCACTATCAGCTAGCAAATATTTCTTGTCAAAAATGCTCCACTGACGTTCCATAAATTCCCCTCGGTAT
CCAATTAGAGTCTCATATTCACTCTCCTATTTTTACAACAATTACCAACAACAACAAACAACAAACAACA
TTACAATTACATTTACAATTACCATGGTTGAACAAGATGGATTGCACGCAGGTTCTCCGGCCGCTTGGGT
GGAGAGGCTATTCGGCTATGACTGGGCACAACAGACAATCGGCTGCTCTGATGCCGCCGTGTTCCGGCTG
TCAGCGCAGGGGCGCCCGGTTCTTTTTGTCAAGACCGACCTGTCCGGTGCCCTGAATGAACTGCAGGACG
AGGCAGCGCGGCTATCGTGGCTGGCCACGACGGGCGTTCCTTGCGCAGCTGTGCTCGACGTTGTCACTGA
AGCGGGAAGGGACTGGCTGCTATTGGGCGAAGTGCCGGGGCAGGATCTCCTGTCATCTCACCTTGCTCCT
GCCGAGAAAGTATCCATCATGGCTGATGCAATGCGGCGGCTGCATACGCTTGATCCGGCTACCTGCCCAT
TCGACCACCAAGCGAAACATCGCATCGAGCGAGCACGTACTCGGATGGAAGCCGGTCTTGTCGATCAGGA
TGATCTGGACGAAGAGCATCAGGGGCTCGCGCCAGCCGAACTGTTCGCCAGGCTCAAGGCGCGCATGCCC
GACGGCGAGGATCTCGTCGTGACTCATGGCGATGCCTGCTTGCCGAATATCATGGTGGAAAATGGCCGCT
TTTCTGGATTCATCGACTGTGGCCGGCTGGGTGTGGCGGACCGCTATCAGGACATAGCGTTGGCTACCCG
TGATATTGCTGAAGAGCTTGGCGGCGAATGGGCTGACCGCTTCCTCGTGCTTTACGGTATCGCCGCTCCC
GATTCGCAGCGCATCGCCTTCTATCGCCTTCTTGACGAGTTCTTCTGAGCGGGACTCTGGGGTTCGCTAG
AGTCCTGCTTTAATGAGATATGCGAGACGCCTATGATCGCATGATATTTGCTTTCAATTCTGTTGTGCAC
GTTGTAAAAAACCTGAGCATGTGTAGCTCAGATCCTTACCGCCGGTTTCGGTTCATTCTAATGAATATAT
CACCCGTTACTATCGTATTTTTATGAATAATATTCTCCGTTCAATTTACTGATTGTACCCTACTACTTAT
ATGTACAATATTAAAATGAAAACAATATATTGTGCTGAATAGGTTTATAGCGACATCTATGATAGAGCGC
CACAATAACAAACAATTGCGTTTTATTATTACAAATCCAATTTTAAAAAAAGCGGCAGAACCGGTCAAAC
CTAAAAGACTGATTACATAAATCTTATTCAAATTTCAAAAGTGCCCCAGGGGCTAGTATCTACGACACAC
CGAGCGGCGAACTAATAACGCTCACTGAAGGGAACTCCGGTTCCCCGCCGGCGCGCATGGGTGAGATTCC
TTGAAGTTGAGTATTGGCCGTCCGCTCTACCGAAAGTTACGGGCACCATTCAACCCGGTCCAGCACGGCG
GCCGGGTAACCGACTTGCTGCCCCGAGAATTATGCAGCATTTTTTTGGTGTATGTGGGCCCCAAATGAAG
TGCAGGTCAAACCTTGACAGTGACGACAAATCGTTGGGCGGGTCCAGGGCGAATTTTGCGACAACATGTC
GAGGCTCAGCCGCTGCAATTGTCTTCTGCACGAAGTGGTTTAAACTATCAGTGTTTGACAGGATATATTG
GCGGGTAAACCTAAGAGAAAAGAGCGTTTATTAGAATAATCGGATATTTAAAAGGGCGTGAAAAGGTTTA
TCCGTTCGTCCATTTGTATGTGCATGCCAACCACAGGGTTCCCCAGATCAGGCGCTGGCTGCTGAACCCC
CAGCCGGAACTGACCCCACAAGGCCCTAGCGTTTGCAATGCACCAGGTCATCATTGACCCAGGCGTGTTC
CACCAGGCCGCTGCCTCGCAACTCTTCGCAGGCTTCGCCGACCTGCTCGCGCCACTTCTTCACGCGGGTG
GAATCCGATCCGCACATGAGGCGGAAGGTTTCCAGCTTGAGCGGGTACGGCTCCCGGTGCGAGCTGAAAT
AGTCGAACATCCGTCGGGCCGTCGGCGACAGCTTGCGGTACTTCTCCCATATGAATTTCGTGTAGTGGTC
GCCAGCAAACAGCACGACGATTTCCTCGTCGATCAGGACCTGGCAACGGGACGTTTTCTTGCCACGGTCC
AGGACGCGGAAGCGGTGCAGCAGCGACACCGATTCCAGGTGCCCAACGCGGTCGGACGTGAAGCCCATCG
CCGTCGCCTGTAGGCGCGACAGGCATTCCTCGGCCTTCGTGTAATACCGGCCATTGATCGACCAGCCCAG
GTCCTGGCAAAGCTCGTAGAACGTGAAGGTGATCGGCTCGCCGATAGGGGTGCGCTTCGCGTACTCCAAC
ACCTGCTGCCACACCAGTTCGTCATCGTCGGCCCGCAGCTCGACGCCGGTGTAGGTGATCTTCACGTCCT
TGTTGACGTGGAAAATGACCTTGTTTTGCAGCGCCTCGCGCGGGATTTTCTTGTTGCGCGTGGTGAACAG
GGCAGAGCGGGCCGTGTCGTTTGGCATCGCTCGCATCGTGTCCGGCCACGGCGCAATATCGAACAAGGAA
AGCTGCATTTCCTTGATCTGCTGCTTCGTGTGTTTCAGCAACGCGGCCTGCTTGGCCTCGCTGACCTGTT
TTGCCAGGTCCTCGCCGGCGGTTTTTCGCTTCTTGGTCGTCATAGTTCCTCGCGTGTCGATGGTCATCGA
CTTCGCCAAACCTGCCGCCTCCTGTTCAAGACGACGCGAACGCTCCACGGCGGCCGATGGCGCGGGCAGG
GCAGGGGGAGCCAGTTGCACGCTGTCGCGCTCGATCTTGGCCGTAGCTTGCTGGACCATCGAGCCGACGG
ACTGGAAGGTTTCGCGGGGCGCACGCATGACGGTGCGGCTTGCGATGGTTTCGGCATCCTCGGCGGAAAA
CCCCGCGTCGATCAGTTCTTGCCTGTATGCCTTCCGGTCAAACGTCCGATTCATTCACCCTCCTTGCGGG
ATTGCCCCGACTCACGCCGGGGCAATGTGCCCTTATTCCTGATTTGACCCGCCTGGTGCCTTGGTGTCCA
GATAATCCACCTTATCGGCAATGAAGTCGGTCCCGTAGACCGTCTGGCCGTCCTTCTCGTACTTGGTATT
CCGAATCTTGCCCTGCACGAATACCAGCGACCCCTTGCCCAAATACTTGCCGTGGGCCTCGGCCTGAGAG
CCAAAACACTTGATGCGGAAGAAGTCGGTGCGCTCCTGCTTGTCGCCGGCATCGTTGCGCCACATCTAGG
ATCTGCCAGGAACCGTAAAAAGGCCGCGTTGCTGGCGTTTTTCCATAGGCTCCGCCCCCCTGACGAGCAT
CACAAAAATCGACGCTCAAGTCAGAGGTGGCGAAACCCGACAGGACTATAAAGATACCAGGCGTTTCCCC
CTGGAAGCTCCCTCGTGCGCTCTCCTGTTCCGACCCTGCCGCTTACCGGATACCTGTCCGCCTTTCTCCC
TTCGGGAAGCGTGGCGCTTTCTCATAGCTCACGCTGTAGGTATCTCAGTTCGGTGTAGGTCGTTCGCTCC
AAGCTGGGCTGTGTGCACGAACCCCCCGTTCAGCCCGACCGCTGCGCCTTATCCGGTAACTATCGTCTTG
AGTCCAACCCGGTAAGACACGACTTATCGCCACTGGCAGCAGCCACTGGTAACAGGATTAGCAGAGCGAG
GTATGTAGGCGGTGCTACAGAGTTCTTGAAGTGGTGGCCTAACTACGGCTACACTAGAAGGACAGTATTT
GGTATCTGCGCTCTGCTGAAGCCAGTTACCTTCGGAAAAAGAGTTGGTAGCTCTTGATCCGGCAAACAAA
CCACCGCTGGTAGCGGTGGTTTTTTTGTTTGCAAGCAGCAGATTACGCGCAGAAAAAAAGGATCTCAAGA
AGATCCTTTGATCTTTTCTACGGGGTCTGACGCTCAGTGGAACGAAAACTCACGTTAAGGGATTTTGGTC
ATGAGATTATCAAAAAGGATCTTCACCTAGATCCTTTTAAATTAAAAATGAAGTTTTAAATCAATCTAAA
GTATATATGAGTAAACTTGGTCTGACAGTTACCAATGCTTAATCAGTGAGGCACCTATCTCAGCGATCTG
TCTATTTCGTTCATCCATAGTTGCCTGACTCCCCGTCGTGTAGATAACTACGATACGGGAGGGCTTACCA
TCTGGCCCCAGTGCTGCAATGATACCGCGAGAACCACGCTCACCGGCTCCAGATTTATCAGCAATAAACC
AGCCAGCCGGAAGGGCCGAGCGCAGAAGTGGTCCTGCAACTTTATCCGCCTCCATCCAGTCTATTAATTG
TTGCCGGGAAGCTAGAGTAAGTAGTTCGCCAGTTAATAGTTTGCGCAACGTTGTTGCCATTGCTACAGGC
ATCGTGGTGTCACGCTCGTCGTTTGGTATGGCTTCATTCAGCTCCGGTTCCCAACGATCAAGGCGAGTTA
CATGATCCCCCATGTTGTGCAAAAAAGCGGTTAGCTCCTTCGGTCCTCCGATCGTTGTCAGAAGTAAGTT
GGCCGCAGTGTTATCACTCATGGTTATGGCAGCACTGCATAATTCTCTTACTGTCATGCCATCCGTAAGA
TGCTTTTCTGTGACTGGTGAGTACTCAACCAAGTCATTCTGAGAATAGTGTATGCGGCGACCGAGTTGCT
CTTGCCCGGCGTCAATACGGGATAATACCGCGCCACATAGCAGAACTTTAAAAGTGCTCATCATTGGAAA
ACGTTCTTCGGGGCGAAAACTCTCAAGGATCTTACCGCTGTTGAGATCCAGTTCGATGTAACCCACTCGT
GCACCCAACTGATCTTCAGCATCTTTTACTTTCACCAGCGTTTCTGGGTGAGCAAAAACAGGAAGGCAAA
ATGCCGCAAAAAAGGGAATAAGGGCGACACGGAAATGTTGAATACTCATACTCTTCCTTTTTCAATATTA
TTGAAGCATTTATCAGGGTTATTGTCTCATGAGCGGATACATATTTGAATGTATTTAGAAAAATAAACAA
ATAGGGGTTCCGCGCACGAATTGGCCAGCGCTGCCATTTTTGGGGTGAGGCCGTTCGCGGCCGAGGGGCG
CAGCCCCTGGGGGGATGGGAGGCCCGCGTTAGCGGGCCGGGAGGGTTCGAGAAGGGGGGGCACCCCCCTT
CGGCGTGCGCGGTCACGCGCACAGGGCGCAGCCCTGGTTAAAAACAAGGTTTATAAATATTGGTTTAAAA
GCAGGTTAAAAGACAGGTTAGCGGTGGCCGAAAAACGGGCGGAAACCCTTGCAAATGCTGGATTTTCTGC
CTGTGGACAGCCCCTCAAATGTCAATAGGTGCGCCCCTCATCTGTCAGCACTCTGCCCCTCAAGTGTCAA
GGATCGCGCCCCTCATCTGTCAGTAGTCGCGCCCCTCAAGTGTCAATACCGCAGGGCACTTATCCCCAGG
CTTGTCCACATCATCTGTGGGAAACTCGCGTAAAATCAGGCGTTTTCGCCGATTTGCGAGGCTGGCCAGC
TCCACGTCGCCGGCCGAAATCGAGCCTGCCCCTCATCTGTCAACGCCGCGCCGGGTGAGTCGGCCCCTCA
AGTGTCAACGTCCGCCCCTCATCTGTCAGTGAGGGCCAAGTTTTCCGCGAGGTATCCACAACGCCGGCGG
CCGCGGTGTCTCGCACACGGCTTCGACGGCGTTTCTGGCGCGTTTGCAGGGCCATAGACGGCCGCCAGCC
CAGCGGCGAGGGCAACCAGCCCGGTGAGCGTCGCAAAGGAGATCCTGATCTGACTGATGGGCTGCCTGTA
TCGAGTGGTGATTTTGTGCCGAGCTGCCGGTCGGGGAGCTGTTGGCTGGCTGGTGGCAGGATATATTGTG
GTGTAAACAAATTGACGCTTAGACAACTTAATAACACATTGCGGACGTTTTTAATGTACTGGGGTGGATG
CAGTGGGCCCCAC
