>Addgene plasmid #51144 | pICSL11024 (pICH47732::NOSp-NPTII-OCST) | addgene partial sequence | sequence record 80138 | LB-F1 5'-gtggtgtaaacaaattgacgc-3'
ATGTACTGGGGTGGATGCAGTGGGCCCCACTCTGTGAAGACAATGCCGAATTCGGATCCGGAGCGGAGAA
TTAAGGGAGTCACGTTATGACCCCCGCCGATGACGCGGGACAAGCCGTTTTACGTTTGGAACTGACAGAA
CCGCAACGTTGAAGGAGCCACTGAGCCGCGGGTTTCTGGAGTTTAATGAGCTAAGCACATACGTCAGAAA
CCATTATTGCGCGTTCAAAAGTCGCCTAAGGTCACTATCAGCTAGCAAATATTTCTTGTCAAAAATGCTC
CACTGACGTTCCATAAATTCCCCTCGGTATCCAATTAGAGTCTCATATTCACTCTCCTATTTTTACAACA
ATTACCAACAACAACAAACAACAAACAACATTACAATTACATTTACAATTACCATGGTTGAACAAGATGG
ATTGCACGCAGGTTCTCCGGCCGCTTGGGTGGAGAGGCTATTCGGCTATGACTGGGCACAACAGACAATC
GGCTGCTCTGATGCCGCCGTGTTCCGGCTGTCAGCGCAGGGGCGCCCGGTTCTTTTTGTCAAGACCGACC
TGTCCGGTGCCCTGAATGAACTGCAGGACGAGGCAGCGCGGCTATCGTGGCTGGCCACGACGGGCGTTCC
TTGCGCAGCTGTGCTCGACGTTGTCACTGAAGCGGGAAGGGACTGGCTGCTATTGGGCGAAGTGCCGGGG
CAGGATCTCCTGTCATCTCACCTTGCTCCTGCCGAGAAAGTATCCATCATGGCTGATGCAATGCGGCGGC
TGCATACGCTTGATCCGGCTACCTGCCCATTCGACCACCAAGCGAAACATCGCATCGAGCGAGCACGTAC
TCGGATGGAAGCCGGTCTTG
